>Addgene plasmid #83434 | hNedd4-2 delta C2 | depositor full sequence | sequence record 158992 | hNedd4-2 delta C2 sequence 7897 bps
GACGGATCGGGAGATCTCCCGATCCCCTATGGTCGACTCTCAGTACAATCTGCTCTGATGCCGCATAGTT
AAGCCAGTATCTGCTCCCTGCTTGTGTGTTGGAGGTCGCTGAGTAGTGCGCGAGCAAAATTTAAGCTACA
ACAAGGCAAGGCTTGACCGACAATTGCATGAAGAATCTGCTTAGGGTTAGGCGTTTTGCGCTGCTTCGCG
ATGTACGGGCCAGATATACGCGTTGACATTGATTATTGACTAGTTATTAATAGTAATCAATTACGGGGTC
ATTAGTTCATAGCCCATATATGGAGTTCCGCGTTACATAACTTACGGTAAATGGCCCGCCTGGCTGACCG
CCCAACGACCCCCGCCCATTGACGTCAATAATGACGTATGTTCCCATAGTAACGCCAATAGGGACTTTCC
ATTGACGTCAATGGGTGGACTATTTACGGTAAACTGCCCACTTGGCAGTACATCAAGTGTATCATATGCC
AAGTACGCCCCCTATTGACGTCAATGACGGTAAATGGCCCGCCTGGCATTATGCCCAGTACATGACCTTA
TGGGACTTTCCTACTTGGCAGTACATCTACGTATTAGTCATCGCTATTACCATGGTGATGCGGTTTTGGC
AGTACATCAATGGGCGTGGATAGCGGTTTGACTCACGGGGATTTCCAAGTCTCCACCCCATTGACGTCAA
TGGGAGTTTGTTTTGGCACCAAAATCAACGGGACTTTCCAAAATGTCGTAACAACTCCGCCCCATTGACG
CAAATGGGCGGTAGGCGTGTACGGTGGGAGGTCTATATAAGCAGAGCTCTCTGGCTAACTAGAGAACCCA
CTGCTTACTGGCTTATCGAAATTAATACGACTCACTATAGGGAGACCCAAGCTGGCTAGCGTTTAAACTT
AAGCTTAGCGCAGAGGCTTGGGGCAGCCGAGCGGCAGCCAGGCCCCGGCCCGGGCCTCGGTTCCAGAAGG
GAGAGGAGCCCGCCAAGGCGCGCAAGAGAGCGGGCTGCCTCGCAGTCCGAGCCGGAGAGGGAGCGCGAGC
CGCGCCGGCCCCGGACGGCCTCCGAAACCATGGGGGGTTCTCATCATCATCATCATCATGGTATGGCTAG
CATGACTGGTGGACAGCAAATGGGTCGGGATCTGTACGACGATGACGATAAGGTACCAGGATCCATGGAG
CGACCCTATACATTTAAGGACTTTCTCCTCAGACCAAGAAGTCATAAGTCTCGAGTTAAGGGATTTTTGC
GATTGAAAATGGCCTATATGCCAAAAAATGGAGGTCAAGATGAAGAAAACAGTGACCAGAGGGATGACAT
GGAGCATGGATGGGAAGTTGTTGACTCAAATGACTCGGCTTCTCAGCACCAAGAGGAACTTCCTCCTCCT
CCTCTGCCTCCCGGGTGGGAAGAAAAAGTGGACAATTTAGGCCGAACTTACTATGTCAACCACAACAACC
GGACCACTCAGTGGCACAGACCAAGCCTGATGGACGTGTCCTCGGAGTCGGACAATAACATCAGACAGAT
CAACCAGGAGGCAGCACACCGGCGCTTCCGCTCCCGCAGGCACATCAGCGAAGACTTGGAGCCCGAGCCC
TCGGAGGGCGGGGATGTCCCCGAGCCTTGGGAGACCATTTCAGAGGAAGTGAATATCGCTGGAGACTCTC
TCGGTCTGGCTCTGCCCCCACCACCGGCCTCCCCAGGATCTCGGACCAGCCCTCAGGAGCTGTCAGAGGA
ACTAAGCAGAAGGCTTCAGATCACTCCAGACTCCAATGGGGAACAGTTCAGCTCTTTGATTCAAAGAGAA
CCCTCCTCAAGGTTGAGGTCATGCAGTGTCACCGACGCAGTTGCAGAACAGGGCCATCTACCACCGCCCA
GTGCCCCAGCTGGGAGAGCGCGTTCATCAACTGTCACGGGTGGTGAGGAACCAACGCCATCAGTGGCCTA
TGTACATACCACGCCGGGTCTGCCTTCAGGCTGGGAAGAAAGAAAAGATGCTAAGGGGCGCACATACTAT
GTCAATCATAACAATCGAACCACAACTTGGACTCGACCTATCATGCAGCTTGCAGAAGATGGTGCGTCCG
GATCAGCCACAAACAGTAACAACCATCTAATCGAGCCTCAGATCCGCCGGCCTCGTAGCCTCAGCTCGCC
AACAGTAACTTTATCTGCCCCGCTGGAGGGTGCCAAGGACTCACCCGTACGTCGGGCTGTGAAAGACACC
CTTTCCAACCCACAGTCCCCACAGCCATCACCTTACAACTCCCCCAAACCACAACACAAAGTCACACAGA
GCTTCTTGCCACCCGGCTGGGAAATGAGGATAGCGCCAAACGGCCGGCCCTTCTTCATTGATCATAACAC
AAAGACTACAACCTGGGAAGATCCACGTTTGAAATTTCCAGTACATATGCGGTCAAAGACATCTTTAAAC
CCCAATGACCTTGGCCCCCTTCCTCCTGGCTGGGAAGAAAGAATTCACTTGGATGGCCGAACGTTTTATA
TTGATCATAATAGCAAAATTACTCAGTGGGAAGACCCAAGACTGCAGAACCCAGCTATTACTGGTCCGGC
TGTCCCTTACTCCAGAGAATTTAAGCAGAAATATGACTACTTCAGGAAGAAATTAAAGAAACCTGCTGAT
ATCCCCAATAGGTTTGAAATGAAACTTCACAGAAATAACATATTTGAAGAGTCCTATCGGAGAATTATGT
CCGTGAAAAGACCAGATGTCCTAAAAGCTAGACTGTGGATTGAGTTTGAATCAGAGAAAGGTCTTGACTA
TGGGGGTGTGGCCAGAGAATGGTTCTTCTTACTGTCCAAAGAGATGTTCAACCCCTACTACGGCCTCTTT
GAGTACTCTGCCACGGACAACTACACCCTTCAGATCAACCCTAATTCAGGCCTCTGTAATGAGGATCATT
TGTCCTACTTCACTTTTATTGGAAGAGTTGCTGGTCTGGCCGTATTTCATGGGAAGCTCTTAGATGGTTT
CTTCATTAGACCATTTTACAAGATGATGTTGGGAAAGCAGATAACCCTGAATGACATGGAATCTGTGGAT
AGTGAATATTACAACTCTTTGAAATGGATCCTGGAGAATGACCCTACTGAGCTGGACCTCATGTTCTGCA
TAGACGAAGAAAACTTTGGACAGACATATCAAGTGGATTTGAAGCCCAATGGGTCAGAAATAATGGTCAC
AAATGAAAACAAAAGGGAATATATCGACTTAGTCATCCAGTGGAGATTTGTGAACAGGGTCCAGAAGCAG
ATGAACGCATTCTTGGAGGGATTCACAGAACTACTTCCTATTGATTTGATTAAAATTTTTGATGAAAATG
AGCTGGAGTTGCTCATGTGCGGCCTCGGTGATGTGGATGTGAATGACTGGAGACAGCATTCTATTTACAA
GAACGGCTACTGCCCAAACCACCCCGTCATTCAGTGGTTCTGGAAGGCTGTGCTACTCATGGACGCCGAA
AAGCGTATCCGGTTACTGCAGTTTGTCACAGGGACATCGCGAGTACCTATGAATGGATTTGCCGAACTTT
ATGGTTCCAATGGTCCTCAGCTGTTTACAATAGAGCAATGGGGCAGTCCTGAGAAACTGCCCAGAGCTCA
CACATGCTTTAATCGCCTTGACTTACCTCCATATGAAACCTTTGAAGATTTACGAGAGAAACTTCTCATG
GCCGTGGAAAATGCTCAAGGATTTGAAGGGGTGGATTAAGCACCCTGTACCTCGGGGGTGGTTGTTCTTC
AAGCAAGTTCTGCTTGCACTTTTGCATTTGCCTAACAGACTTTTGCAGAGGCGATGGAAGGGCGAATTCC
AGCACACTGGCGGCCGTTACTAGCTAGAGGGCCCGTTTAAACCCGCTGATCAGCCTCGACTGTGCCTTCT
AGTTGCCAGCCATCTGTTGTTTGCCCCTCCCCCGTGCCTTCCTTGACCCTGGAAGGTGCCACTCCCACTG
TCCTTTCCTAATAAAATGAGGAAATTGCATCGCATTGTCTGAGTAGGTGTCATTCTATTCTGGGGGGTGG
GGTGGGGCAGGACAGCAAGGGGGAGGATTGGGAAGACAATAGCAGGCATGCTGGGGATGCGGTGGGCTCT
ATGGCTTCTGAGGCGGAAAGAACCAGCTGGGGCTCTAGGGGGTATCCCC
[124 nt withheld, positions 4180-4303]
C
[32 nt withheld, positions 4305-4336]
CA
[57 nt withheld, positions 4339-4395]
A
[49 nt withheld, positions 4397-4445]
CCTTTGACGTTGGAGTCCACGTTCTTT
[37 nt withheld, positions 4473-4509]
ACCCTATCTCGGTCTATTCTTTTGATTTATAAGGGATTTTGGGGATTTCGGCCTATTGGTTAAAAAATGA
GCTGATTTAACAAAAATTTAACGCGAATTAATTCTGTGGAATGTGTGTCAGTTAGGGTGTGGAAAGTCCC
CAGGCTCCCCAGGCAGGCAGAAGTATGCAAAGCATGCATCTCAATTAGTCAGCAACCAGGTGTGGAAAGT
CCCCAGGCTCCCCAGCAGGCAGAAGTATGCAAAGCATGCATCTCAATTAGTCAGCAACCATAGTCCCGCC
CCTAACTCCGCCCATCCCGCCCCTAACTCCGCCCAGTTCCGCCCATTCTCCGCCCCATGGCTGACTAATT
TTTTTTATTTATGCAGAGGCCGAGGCCGCCTCTGCCTCTGAGCTATTCCAGAAGTAGTGAGGAGGCTTTT
TTGGAGGCCTAGGCTTTTGCAAAAAGCTCCCGGGAGCTTGTATATCCATTTTCGGATCTGATCAGCACGT
GTTGACAATTAATCATCGGCATAGTATATCGGCATAGTATAATACGACAAGGTGAGGAACTAAACCATGG
CCAAGTTGACCAGTGCCGTTCCGGTGCTCACCGCGCGCGACGTCGCCGGAGCGGTCGAGTTCTGGACCGA
CCGGCTCGGGTTCTCCCGGGACTTCGTGGAGGACGACTTCGCCGGTGTGGTCCGGGACGACGTGACCCTG
TTCATCAGCGCGGTCCAGGACCAGGTGGTGCCGGACAACACCCTGGCCTGGGTGTGGGTGCGCGGCCTGG
ACGAGCTGTACGCCGAGTGGTCGGAGGTCGTGTCCACGAACTTCCGGGACGCCTCCGGGCCGGCCATGAC
CGAGATCGGCGAGCAGCCGTGGGGGCGGGAGTTCGCCCTGCGCGACCCGGCCGGCAACTGCGTGCACTTC
GTGGCCGAGGAGCAGGACTGACACGTGCTACGAGATTTCGATTCCACCGCCGCCTTCTATGAAAGGTTGG
GCTTCGGAATCGTTTTCCGGGACGCCGGCTGGATGATCCTCCAGCGCGGGGATCTCATGCTGGAGTTCTT
CGCCCACCCCAACTTGTTTATTGCAGCTTATAATGGTTACAAATAAAGCAATAGCATCACAAATTTCACA
AATAAAGCATTTTTTTCACTGCATTCTAGTTGTGGTTTGTCCAAACTCATCAATGTATCTTATCATGTCT
GTATACCGTCGACCTCTAGCTAGAGCTTGGCGTAATCATGGTCATAGCTGTTTCCTGTGTGAAATTGTTA
TCCGCTCACAATTCCACACAACATACGAGCCGGAAGCATAAAGTGTAAAGCCTGGGGTGCCTAATGAGTG
AGCTAACTCACATTAATTGCGTTGCGCTCACTGCCCGCTTTCCAGTCGGGAAACCTGTCGTGCCAGCTGC
ATTAATGAATCGGCCAACGCGCGGGGAGAGGCGGTTTGCGTATTGGGCGCTCTTCCGCTTCCTCGCTCAC
TGACTCGCTGCGCTCGGTCGTTCGGCTGCGGCGAGCGGTATCAGCTCACTCAAAGGCGGTAATACGGTTA
TCCACAGAATCAGGGGATAACGCAGGAAAGAACATGTGAGCAAAAGGCCAGCAAAAGGCCAGGAACCGTA
AAAAGGCCGCGTTGCTGGCGTTTTTCCATAGGCTCCGCCCCCCTGACGAGCATCACAAAAATCGACGCTC
AAGTCAGAGGTGGCGAAACCCGACAGGACTATAAAGATACCAGGCGTTTCCCCCTGGAAGCTCCCTCGTG
CGCTCTCCTGTTCCGACCCTGCCGCTTACCGGATACCTGTCCGCCTTTCTCCCTTCGGGAAGCGTGGCGC
TTTCTCAATGCTCACGCTGTAGGTATCTCAGTTCGGTGTAGGTCGTTCGCTCCAAGCTGGGCTGTGTGCA
CGAACCCCCCGTTCAGCCCGACCGCTGCGCCTTATCCGGTAACTATCGTCTTGAGTCCAACCCGGTAAGA
CACGACTTATCGCCACTGGCAGCAGCCACTGGTAACAGGATTAGCAGAGCGAGGTATGTAGGCGGTGCTA
CAGAGTTCTTGAAGTGGTGGCCTAACTACGGCTACACTAGAAGGACAGTATTTGGTATCTGCGCTCTGCT
GAAGCCAGTTACCTTCGGAAAAAGAGTTGGTAGCTCTTGATCCGGCAAACAAACCACCGCTGGTAGCGGT
GGTTTTTTTGTTTGCAAGCAGCAGATTACGCGCAGAAAAAAAGGATCTCAAGAAGATCCTTTGATCTTTT
CTACGGGGTCTGACGCTCAGTGGAACGAAAACTCACGTTAAGGGATTTTGGTCATGAGATTATCAAAAAG
GATCTTCACCTAGATCCTTTTAAATTAAAAATGAAGTTTTAAATCAATCTAAAGTATATATGAGTAAACT
TGGTCTGACAGTTACCAATGCTTAATCAGTGAGGCACCTATCTCAGCGATCTGTCTATTTCGTTCATCCA
TAGTTGCCTGACTCCCCGTCGTGTAGATAACTACGATACGGGAGGGCTTACCATCTGGCCCCAGTGCTGC
AATGATACCGCGAGACCCACGCTCACCGGCTCCAGATTTATCAGCAATAAACCAGCCAGCCGGAAGGGCC
GAGCGCAGAAGTGGTCCTGCAACTTTATCCGCCTCCATCCAGTCTATTAATTGTTGCCGGGAAGCTAGAG
TAAGTAGTTCGCCAGTTAATAGTTTGCGCAACGTTGTTGCCATTGCTACAGGCATCGTGGTGTCACGCTC
GTCGTTTGGTATGGCTTCATTCAGCTCCGGTTCCCAACGATCAAGGCGAGTTACATGATCCCCCATGTTG
TGCAAAAAAGCGGTTAGCTCCTTCGGTCCTCCGATCGTTGTCAGAAGTAAGTTGGCCGCAGTGTTATCAC
TCATGGTTATGGCAGCACTGCATAATTCTCTTACTGTCATGCCATCCGTAAGATGCTTTTCTGTGACTGG
TGAGTACTCAACCAAGTCATTCTGAGAATAGTGTATGCGGCGACCGAGTTGCTCTTGCCCGGCGTCAATA
CGGGATAATACCGCGCCACATAGCAGAACTTTAAAAGTGCTCATCATTGGAAAACGTTCTTCGGGGCGAA
AACTCTCAAGGATCTTACCGCTGTTGAGATCCAGTTCGATGTAACCCACTCGTGCACCCAACTGATCTTC
AGCATCTTTTACTTTCACCAGCGTTTCTGGGTGAGCAAAAACAGGAAGGCAAAATGCCGCAAAAAAGGGA
ATAAGGGCGACACGGAAATGTTGAATACTCATACTCTTCCTTTTTCAATATTATTGAAGCATTTATCAGG
GTTATTGTCTCATGAGCGGATACATATTTGAATGTATTTAGAAAAATAAACAAATAGGGGTTCCGCGCAC
ATTTCCCCGAAAAGTGCCACCTGACGTC
Features (pLannotate 1.2.2; 25 found; start..end, strand, type, name):
     36..80      -  misc_feature   bom (fragment): basis of mobility region from pBR322
    235..614     +  enhancer       CMV enhancer: human cytomegalovirus immediate early enhancer
    615..818     +  promoter       CMV promoter: human cytomegalovirus (CMV) immediate early promoter
    814..847     +  LTR            5' LTR (truncated) (fragment): truncated 5' long terminal repeat (LTR) from HIV-1
    863..881     +  promoter       T7 promoter: promoter for bacteriophage T7 RNA polymerase
    917..1079    +  misc_feature   QBI SP163: strong translational enhancer derived from the 5' UTR of the mouse VEGF gene
   1092..1112    +  CDS            capTEV™ (fragment): composite tag for in vivo biotinylation, TEV protease cleavage, and 6xHis tagging
   1113..1145    +  CDS            T7 tag (gene 10 leader): leader peptide from bacteriophage T7 gene 10 promotes efficient translation in E. coli
   1149..1172    +  CDS            Xpress™ tag: Xpress™ epitope tag, including an enterokinase recognition and cleavage site
   1182..3746    +  CDS            NEDD4L (fragment): NED4L_HUMAN - Also known as KIAA0439, NEDL3. Experimental evidence at protein level: Swiss-Prot protein existence level 1. E3 ubiquitin-protein ligase which accepts ubiquitin from an E2 ubiquitin-conjugating enzyme in the form of a thioester and then directly transfers the ubiquitin to targeted substrates. Inhibits TGF- beta signaling by triggering SMAD2 and TGFBR1 ubiquitination and proteasome-dependent degradation. Promotes ubiquitination and internalization of various plasma membrane channels such as ENaC, SCN2A/Nav1.2, SCN3A/Nav1.3, SCN5A/Nav1.5, SCN9A/Nav1.7, SCN10A/Nav1.8, KCNA3/Kv1.3, K
   3910..4134    +  polyA_signal   bGH poly(A) signal: bovine growth hormone polyadenylation signal
   4138..4159    +  promoter       SV40 promoter (fragment): SV40 enhancer and early promoter
   4180..4608    +  rep_origin     f1 ori (sequence partly withheld): f1 bacteriophage origin of replication; arrow indicates direction of (+) strand synthesis
   4622..4952    +  promoter       SV40 promoter: SV40 enhancer and early promoter
   5000..5047    +  promoter       EM7 promoter: synthetic bacterial promoter&nbsp
   5066..5440    +  CDS            BleoR: antibiotic-binding protein; Sh ble from Streptoalloteichus hindustanus; confers resistance to bleomycin, phleomycin, and Zeocin™
   5450..5575    +  CDS            ble (fragment): BLE_KLEPN - Experimental evidence at protein level: Swiss-Prot protein existence level 1. Binding protein with a strong affinity to the bleomycin family of antibiotics. Binds to CL990; an antimitotic-antibiotic compound. From Klebsiella pneumoniae.
   5570..5691    +  polyA_signal   SV40 poly(A) signal: SV40 polyadenylation signal
   5764..5780    -  protein_bind   lac operator: The lac repressor binds to the lac operator to inhibit transcription in E. coli. This inhibition can be relieved by adding lactose or isopropyl-β-D-thiogalactopyranoside (IPTG). lac repressor encoded by lacI
   5788..5818    -  promoter       lac promoter: promoter for the E. coli lac operon
   5833..5854    -  protein_bind   CAP binding site: CAP binding activates transcription in the presence of cAMP. E. coli catabolite activator protein
   5867..5959    -  CDS            lacI (fragment): lac repressor; lacI; The lac repressor binds to the lac operator to inhibit transcription in E. coli. This inhibition can be relieved by adding lactose or isopropyl-β-D-thiogalactopyranoside (IPTG).
   6142..6730    -  rep_origin     ori: high-copy-number ColE1/pMB1/pBR322/pUC origin of replication
   6901..7761    -  CDS            AmpR: β-lactamase; bla; confers resistance to ampicillin, carbenicillin, and related antibiotics
   7762..7866    -  promoter       AmpR promoter: bla
