[The description below was written by a language model from this plasmid's Addgene catalogue record and pLannotate feature annotations shown in this document.]
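Description:
hNedd4-2 delta C2 is a mammalian expression plasmid built on the commercial pcDNA4 HisMax backbone and carrying human NEDD4L isoform 2, a naturally occurring form of the E3 ubiquitin ligase Nedd4-2 that lacks the N-terminal C2 domain. The full depositor sequence is 7,897 nt, and the insert is recorded as about 2.56 kb. In bacteria the plasmid replicates from a high-copy ColE1/pUC-type origin and is selected with ampicillin through the bla gene. An f1 origin is also present. For selection in mammalian cells, and optionally in bacteria, the backbone carries a Sh ble (Zeocin/bleomycin resistance) cassette driven by tandem SV40 early and EM7 promoters and terminated by an SV40 polyadenylation signal.

Expression of the insert is driven by the CMV immediate-early enhancer and promoter. This is followed by a T7 promoter and the QBI SP163 element, a translational enhancer derived from the mouse VEGF 5' UTR. The open reading frame begins with backbone-encoded N-terminal tags: a 6xHis stretch (annotated by the software as a fragment of a composite His-containing tag), the T7 gene 10 leader, and the Xpress epitope with its enterokinase cleavage site. These tags are followed by the NEDD4L coding sequence, and the transcript ends at the bovine growth hormone polyadenylation signal. The restriction sites used for cloning are not recorded.

The tags allow detection and affinity purification of the ligase. The associated study compared how Nedd4-2 isoforms associate with the epithelial sodium channel ENaC and regulate its activity, so this construct serves to test how the absence of the C2 domain affects those functions.
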