Addgene plasmid #83434: hNedd4-2 delta C2
Purpose: Nedd4L-deltaC2 with His Xpress tag
Depositing lab: Christie Thomas. Depositing organization: University of Iowa. Publication: Nedd4-2 isoforms differentially associate with ENaC and regulate its activity. Itani OA, Stokes JB, Thomas CP. Am J Physiol Renal Physiol. 2005 Aug;289(2):F334-46. Epub 2005 Apr 5. 10.1152/ajprenal.00394.2004 PubMed 15814530.
Backbone
  Vector backbone: pcDNA4 HisMax
  Backbone manufacturer: thermofisher
  Vector type: Mammalian Expression
Growth in bacteria
  Bacterial resistance: Ampicillin, 100 μg/mL
  Growth temperature: 37°C
  Growth strain: DH5alpha
  Copy number: High Copy
Gene/Insert
  Gene/Insert name: human Nedd4L without C2 domain (alt name: NEDD4L isoform 2)
  Species: H. sapiens (human)
  Insert size (bp): 2562
  GenBank ID: NM_001144964.1 NP_001138436.1
  Entrez Gene: NEDD4L (a.k.a. NEDD4-2, NEDD4.2, PVNH7, RSP5, hNEDD4-2)
  Promoter: CMV
  Tag / fusion protein: His Tag (6x) (N terminal on backbone); Xpress Epitope Tag (N terminal on backbone)
  Cloning method: Restriction Enzyme; 5′ cloning site unknown (unknown if destroyed); 3′ cloning site unknown (unknown if destroyed)
  Sequencing primers: 5′ CMV-F; 3′ BGH-rev
Terms and licenses: Academic/Nonprofit Terms; Industry Terms: Not Available to Industry
How to cite: hNedd4-2 delta C2 was a gift from Christie Thomas (Addgene plasmid # 83434 ; http://n2t.net/addgene:83434 ; RRID:Addgene_83434)
