>Addgene plasmid #83434 | hNedd4-2 delta C2 | addgene partial sequence | sequence record 164410 | CMV-F 5'-CGCAAATGGGCGGTAGGCGTG-3'
AGCAGAGCTCTCTGGCTAACTAGAGAACCCACTGCTTACTGGCTTATCGAAATTAATACGACTCACTATA
GGGAGACCCAAGCTGGCTAGCGTTTAAACTTAAGCTTAGCGCAGAGGCTTGGGGCAGCCGAGCGGCAGCC
AGGCCCCGGCCCGGGCCTCGGTTCCAGAAGGGAGAGGAGCCCGCCAAGGCGCGCAAGAGAGCGGGCTGCC
TCGCAGTCCGAGCCGGAGAGGGAGCGCGAGCCGCGCCGGCCCCGGACGGCCTCCGAAACCATGGGGGGTT
CTCATCATCATCATCATCATGGTATGGCTAGCATGACTGGTGGACAGCAAATGGGTCGGGATCTGTACGA
CGATGACGATAAGGTACCAGGATCCATGGAGCGACCCTATACATTTAAGGACTTTCTCCTCAGACCAAGA
AGTCATAAGTCTCGAGTTAAGGGATTTTTGCGATTGAAAATGGCCTATATGCCAAAAAATGGAGGTCAAG
ATGAAGAAAACAGTGACCAGAGGGATGACATGGAGCATGGATGGGAAGTTGTTGACTCAAATGACTCGGC
TTCTCAGCACCAAGAGGAACTTCCTCCTCCTCCTCTGCCTCCCGGGTGGGAAGAAAAAGTGGACAATTTA
GGCCGAACTTACTATGTCAACCACAACAACCGGACCACTCAGTGGCACAGACCAAGCCTGATGGACGTGT
CCTCGGAGTCGGACAATAACATCAGACAGATCAACCAGGAGGCAGCACACCGGCGCTTCCGCTCCCGCAG
GCACATCAGCGAAGACTTGGAGCCCGAGCCCTCGGAGGGCGGGGATGTCCCCGAGCCTTGGGAGACCATT
TCAGAGGAAGTGAATATCGCTGGAGACTCTCTCGGTCTGGCTCTGCCCCCACCACCGGCCTCCCCAGGAT
CTCGGACCAGCCCTCAGGAGCTGTCAGAGGAACTAAGCAGAAGGCTTCAGATCACTCCAGACTCCAATGG
GGAACAGTTCAGCTCTTTGATTC
