>Addgene plasmid #83434 | hNedd4-2 delta C2 | addgene partial sequence | sequence record 164411 | BGH-rev 5'-TAGAAGGCACAGTCGAGG-3'
CTAGTAACGGCCGCCAGTGTGCTGGAATTCGCCCTTCCATCGCCTCTGCAAAAGTCTGTTAGGCAAATGC
AAAAGTGCAAGCAGAACTTGCTTGAAGAACAACCACCCCCGAGGCACAGGGTGCTTAATCCACCCCTTCA
AATCCTTGAGCATTTTCCACGGCCATGAGAAGTTTCTCTCGTAAATCTTCAAAGGTTTCATATGGAGGTA
AGTCAAGGCGATTAAAGCATGTGTGAGCTCTGGGCAGTTTCTCAGGACTGCCCCATTGCTCTATTGTAAA
TAGCTGAGGACCATTGGAACCATAAAGTTCGGCAAATCCATTCATAGGTACTCGCGATGTCCCTGTGACA
AACTGCAGTAACCGGATACGCTTTTCGGCGTCCATGAGTAGCACAGCCTTCCAGAACCACTGAATGACGG
GGTGGTTTGGGCAGTAGCCGTTCTTGTAAATAGAATGCTGTCTCCAGTCATTCACATCCACATCACCGAG
GCCGCACATGAGCAACTCCAGCTCATTTTCATCAAAAATTTTAATCAAATCAATAGGAAGTAGTTCTGTG
AATCCCTCCAAGAAGGCGTTCATCTGCTTCTGGACCCTGTTCACAAATCTCCACTGGATGACTAAGTCGA
TATATTCCCTTTTGTTTTCATTTGTGACCATTATTTCTGACCCATTGGGCTTCAAATCCACTTGATATGT
CTGTCCAAAGTTTTCTTCGTCTATGCAGAACATGAGGTCCAGCTCAGTAGGGTCATTCTCCAGGATCCAT
TTCAAAGAGTTGTAATATTCACTATCCACAGATTCCATGTCATTCAGGGTTATCTGCTTTCCCAACATCA
TCTTGTAAAATGGTCTAATGAAGAAACCATCTAAGAGCTTCCCATGAAATACGGCCAGACCAGCAACTCT
TCCAATAAAAGTGAAGTAGGACAAATGATCCTCATTACAGAGGCCTGAATTAGGGTTGATCTGAAGGGTG
TAGTTGTCCGTGGCA
